>Addgene plasmid #187642 | pLX304-VHLdeltaB-IRES-GFP | addgene full sequence | sequence record 382610 | Addgene NGS Result
GCCCGGGGTTATTAATAGTAATCAATTACGGGGTCATTAGTTCATAGCCCATATATGGAGTTCCGCGTTA
CATAACTTACGGTAAATGGCCCGCCTGGCTGACCGCCCAACGACCCCCGCCCATTGACGTCAATAATGAC
GTATGTTCCCATAGTAACGCCAATAGGGACTTTCCATTGACGTCAATGGGTGGAGTATTTACGGTAAACT
GCCCACTTGGCAGTACATCAAGTGTATCATATGCCAAGTACGCCCCCTATTGACGTCAATGACGGTAAAT
GGCCCGCCTGGCATTATGCCCAGTACATGACCTTATGGGACTTTCCTACTTGGCAGTACATCTACGTATT
AGTCATCGCTATTACCATGGTGATGCGGTTTTGGCAGTACATCAATGGGCGTGGATAGCGGTTTGACTCA
CGGGGATTTCCAAGTCTCCACCCCATTGACGTCAATGGGAGTTTGTTTTGGCACCAAAATCAACGGGACT
TTCCAAAATGTCGTAACAACTCCGCCCCATTGACGCAAATGGGCGGTAGGCGTGTACGGTGGGAGGTCTA
TATAAGCAGAGCTCTCTGGCTAACTGTCGGGATCAACAAGTTTGTACAAAAAAGTTGGCATGTACCCATA
CGATGTTCCAGATTACGCTCCCCGGAGGGCGGAGAACTGGGACGAGGCCGAGGTAGGCGCGGAGGAGGCA
GGCGTCGAAGAGTACGGCCCTGAAGAAGACGGCGGGGAGGAGTCGGGCGCCGAGGAGTCCGGCCCGGAAG
AGTCCGGCCCGGAGGAACTGGGCGCCGAGGAGGAGATGGAGGCCGGGCGGCCGCGGCCCGTGCTGCGCTC
GGTGAACTCGCGCGAGCCCTCCCAGGTCATCTTCTGCAATCGCAGTCCGCGCGTCGTGCTGCCCGTATGG
CTCAACGCAGGGACACACGATGGGCTTCTGGTTAACCAAACTGAATTATTTGTGCCATCTCTCAATGTTG
ACGGACAGCCTATTTTTGCCAATATCACACTGCCAGTGTATACTCTGAAAGAGCGATGCCTCCAGGTTGT
CCGGAGCCTAGTCAAGCCTGAGAATTACAGGAGACTGGACATCGTCAGGTCGCTCTACGAAGATCTGGAA
GACCACCCAAATGTGCAGAAAGACCTGGAGCGGCTGACACAGGAGCGCATTGCACATCAACGGATGGGAG
ATTGCCCAACTTTCTTGTACAAAGTGGTTGGTAAGCCTATCCCTAACCCTCTCCTCGGTCTCGATTCTAC
GTAGTAATGAGCTAGCCGCTACGTAAATTCCGCCCCCCCCCCCCTCTCCCTCCCCCCCCCCTAACGTTAC
TGGCCGAAGCCGCTTGGAATAAGGCCGGTGTGCGTTTGTCTATATGTTATTTTCCACCATATTGCCGTCT
TTTGGCAATGTGAGGGCCCGGAAACCTGGCCCTGTCTTCTTGACGAGCATTCCTAGGGGTCTTTCCCCTC
TCGCCAAAGGAATGCAAGGTCTGTTGAATGTCGTGAAGGAAGCAGTTCCTCTGGAAGCTTCTTGAAGACA
AACAACGTCTGTAGCGACCCTTTGCAGGCAGCGGAACCCCCCACCTGGCGACAGGTGCCTCTGCGGCCAA
AAGCCACGTGTATAAGATACACCTGCAAAGGCGGCACAACCCCAGTGCCACGTTGTGAGTTGGATAGTTG
TGGAAAGAGTCAAATGGCTCTCCTCAAGCGTATTCAACAAGGGGCTGAAGGATGCCCAGAAGGTACCCCA
TTGTATGGGATCTGATCTGGGGCCTCGGTGCACATGCTTTACATGTGTTTAGTCGAGGTTAAAAAAACGT
CTAGGCCCCCCGAACCACGGGGACGTGGTTTTCCTTTGAAAAACACGATGATAATATGGCCACAACCATG
GTGAGCAAGGGCGAGGAGCTGTTCACCGGGGTGGTGCCCATCCTGGTCGAGCTGGACGGCGACGTAAACG
GCCACAAGTTCAGCGTGTCCGGCGAGGGCGAGGGCGATGCCACCTACGGCAAGCTGACCCTGAAGTTCAT
CTGCACCACCGGCAAGCTGCCCGTGCCCTGGCCCACCCTCGTGACCACCCTGACCTACGGCGTGCAGTGC
TTCAGCCGCTACCCCGACCACATGAAGCAGCACGACTTCTTCAAGTCCGCCATGCCCGAAGGCTACGTCC
AGGAGCGCACCATCTTCTTCAAGGACGACGGCAACTACAAGACCCGCGCCGAGGTGAAGTTCGAGGGCGA
CACCCTGGTGAACCGCATCGAGCTGAAGGGCATCGACTTCAAGGAGGACGGCAACATCCTGGGGCACAAG
CTGGAGTACAACTACAACAGCCACAACGTCTATATCATGGCCGACAAGCAGAAGAACGGCATCAAGGTGA
ACTTCAAGATCCGCCACAACATCGAGGACGGCAGCGTGCAGCTCGCCGACCACTACCAGCAGAACACCCC
CATCGGCGACGGCCCCGTGCTGCTGCCCGACAACCACTACCTGAGCACCCAGTCCGCCCTGAGCAAAGAC
CCCAACGAGAAGCGCGATCACATGGTCCTGCTGGAGTTCGTGACCGCCGCCGGGATCACTCTCGGCATGG
ACGAGCTGTACAAGTAAACCGGTGGCGCGTTAAGTCGACAATCAACCTCTGGATTACAAAATTTGTGAAA
GATTGACTGGTATTCTTAACTATGTTGCTCCTTTTACGCTATGTGGATACGCTGCTTTAATGCCTTTGTA
TCATGCTATTGCTTCCCGTATGGCTTTCATTTTCTCCTCCTTGTATAAATCCTGGTTGCTGTCTCTTTAT
GAGGAGTTGTGGCCCGTTGTCAGGCAACGTGGCGTGGTGTGCACTGTGTTTGCTGACGCAACCCCCACTG
GTTGGGGCATTGCCACCACCTGTCAGCTCCTTTCCGGGACTTTCGCTTTCCCCCTCCCTATTGCCACGGC
GGAACTCATCGCCGCCTGCCTTGCCCGCTGCTGGACAGGGGCTCGGCTGTTGGGCACTGACAATTCCGTG
GTGTTGTCGGGGAAATCATCGTCCTTTCCTTGGCTGCTCGCCTGTGTTGCCACCTGGATTCTGCGCGGGA
CGTCCTTCTGCTACGTCCCTTCGGCCCTCAATCCAGCGGACCTTCCTTCCCGCGGCCTGCTGCCGGCTCT
GCGGCCTCTTCCGCGTCTTCGCCTTCGCCCTCAGACGAGTCGGATCTCCCTTTGGGCCGCCTCCCCGCGT
CGACTTTAAGACCAATGACTTACAAGGCAGCTGTAGATCTTAGCCACTTTTTAAAAGAAAAGGGGGGACT
GGAAGGGCTAATTCACTCCCAACGAAGACAAGATCTGCTTTTTGCTTGTACTGGGTCTCTCTGGTTAGAC
CAGATCTGAGCCTGGGAGCTCTCTGGCTAACTAGGGAACCCACTGCTTAAGCCTCAATAAAGCTTGCCTT
GAGTGCTTCAAGTAGTGTGTGCCCGTCTGTTGTGTGACTCTGGTAACTAGAGATCCCTCAGACCCTTTTA
GTCAGTGTGGAAAATCTCTAGCAGTACGTATAGTAGTTCATGTCATCTTATTATTCAGTATTTATAACTT
GCAAAGAAATGAATATCAGAGAGTGAGAGGAACTTGTTTATTGCAGCTTATAATGGTTACAAATAAAGCA
ATAGCATCACAAATTTCACAAATAAAGCATTTTTTTCACTGCATTCTAGTTGTGGTTTGTCCAAACTCAT
CAATGTATCTTATCATGTCTGGCTCTAGCTATCCCGCCCCTAACTCCGCCCATCCCGCCCCTAACTCCGC
CCAGTTCCGCCCATTCTCCGCCCCATGGCTGACTAATTTTTTTTATTTATGCAGAGGCCGAGGCCGCCTC
GGCCTCTGAGCTATTCCAGAAGTAGTGAGGAGGCTTTTTTGGAGGCCTAGGGACGTACCCAATTCGCCCT
ATAGTGAGTCGTATTACGCGCGCTCACTGGCCGTCGTTTTACAACGTCGTGACTGGGAAAACCCTGGCGT
TACCCAACTTAATCGCCTTGCAGCACATCCCCCTTTCGCCAGCTGGCGTAATAGCGAAGAGGCCCGCACC
GATCGCCCTTCCCAACAGTTGCGCAGCCTGAATGGCGAATGGG
[124 nt withheld, positions 4104-4227]
C
[91 nt withheld, positions 4229-4319]
A
[49 nt withheld, positions 4321-4369]
CCTTTGACGTTGGAGTCCACGTTCTTT
[37 nt withheld, positions 4397-4433]
ACCCTATCTCGGTCTATTCTTTTGATTTATAAGGGATTTTGCCGATTTCGGCCTATTGGTTAAAAAATGA
GCTGATTTAACAAAAATTTAACGCGAATTTTAACAAAATATTAACGCTTACAATTTAGGTGGCACTTTTC
GGGGAAATGTGCGCGGAACCCCTATTTGTTTATTTTTCTAAATACATTCAAATATGTATCCGCTCATGAG
ACAATAACCCTGATAAATGCTTCAATAATATTGAAAAAGGAAGAGTATGAGTATTCAACATTTCCGTGTC
GCCCTTATTCCCTTTTTTGCGGCATTTTGCCTTCCTGTTTTTGCTCACCCAGAAACGCTGGTGAAAGTAA
AAGATGCTGAAGATCAGTTGGGTGCACGAGTGGGTTACATCGAACTGGATCTCAACAGCGGTAAGATCCT
TGAGAGTTTTCGCCCCGAAGAACGTTTTCCAATGATGAGCACTTTTAAAGTTCTGCTATGTGGCGCGGTA
TTATCCCGTATTGACGCCGGGCAAGAGCAACTCGGTCGCCGCATACACTATTCTCAGAATGACTTGGTTG
AGTACTCACCAGTCACAGAAAAGCATCTTACGGATGGCATGACAGTAAGAGAATTATGCAGTGCTGCCAT
AACCATGAGTGATAACACTGCGGCCAACTTACTTCTGACAACGATCGGAGGACCGAAGGAGCTAACCGCT
TTTTTGCACAACATGGGGGATCATGTAACTCGCCTTGATCGTTGGGAACCGGAGCTGAATGAAGCCATAC
CAAACGACGAGCGTGACACCACGATGCCTGTAGCAATGGCAACAACGTTGCGCAAACTATTAACTGGCGA
ACTACTTACTCTAGCTTCCCGGCAACAATTAATAGACTGGATGGAGGCGGATAAAGTTGCAGGACCACTT
CTGCGCTCGGCCCTTCCGGCTGGCTGGTTTATTGCTGATAAATCTGGAGCCGGTGAGCGTGGGTCTCGCG
GTATCATTGCAGCACTGGGGCCAGATGGTAAGCCCTCCCGTATCGTAGTTATCTACACGACGGGGAGTCA
GGCAACTATGGATGAACGAAATAGACAGATCGCTGAGATAGGTGCCTCACTGATTAAGCATTGGTAACTG
TCAGACCAAGTTTACTCATATATACTTTAGATTGATTTAAAACTTCATTTTTAATTTAAAAGGATCTAGG
TGAAGATCCTTTTTGATAATCTCATGACCAAAATCCCTTAACGTGAGTTTTCGTTCCACTGAGCGTCAGA
CCCCGTAGAAAAGATCAAAGGATCTTCTTGAGATCCTTTTTTTCTGCGCGTAATCTGCTGCTTGCAAACA
AAAAAACCACCGCTACCAGCGGTGGTTTGTTTGCCGGATCAAGAGCTACCAACTCTTTTTCCGAAGGTAA
CTGGCTTCAGCAGAGCGCAGATACCAAATACTGTTCTTCTAGTGTAGCCGTAGTTAGGCCACCACTTCAA
GAACTCTGTAGCACCGCCTACATACCTCGCTCTGCTAATCCTGTTACCAGTGGCTGCTGCCAGTGGCGAT
AAGTCGTGTCTTACCGGGTTGGACTCAAGACGATAGTTACCGGATAAGGCGCAGCGGTCGGGCTGAACGG
GGGGTTCGTGCACACAGCCCAGCTTGGAGCGAACGACCTACACCGAACTGAGATACCTACAGCGTGAGCT
ATGAGAAAGCGCCACGCTTCCCGAAGGGAGAAAGGCGGACAGGTATCCGGTAAGCGGCAGGGTCGGAACA
GGAGAGCGCACGAGGGAGCTTCCAGGGGGAAACGCCTGGTATCTTTATAGTCCTGTCGGGTTTCGCCACC
TCTGACTTGAGCGTCGATTTTTGTGATGCTCGTCAGGGGGGCGGAGCCTATGGAAAAACGCCAGCAACGC
GGCCTTTTTACGGTTCCTGGCCTTTTGCTGGCCTTTTGCTCACATGTTCTTTCCTGCGTTATCCCCTGAT
TCTGTGGATAACCGTATTACCGCCTTTGAGTGAGCTGATACCGCTCGCCGCAGCCGAACGACCGAGCGCA
GCGAGTCAGTGAGCGAGGAAGCGGAAGAGCGCCCAATACGCAAACCGCCTCTCCCCGCGCGTTGGCCGAT
TCATTAATGCAGCTGGCACGACAGGTTTCCCGACTGGAAAGCGGGCAGTGAGCGCAACGCAATTAATGTG
AGTTAGCTCACTCATTAGGCACCCCAGGCTTTACACTTTATGCTTCCGGCTCGTATGTTGTGTGGAATTG
TGAGCGGATAACAATTTCACACAGGAAACAGCTATGACCATGATTACGCCAAGCGCGCAATTAACCCTCA
CTAAAGGGAACAAAAGCTGGAGCTGCAAGCTTAATGTAGTCTTATGCAATACTCTTGTAGTCTTGCAACA
TGGTAACGATGAGTTAGCAACATGCCTTACAAGGAGAGAAAAAGCACCGTGCATGCCGATTGGTGGAAGT
AAGGTGGTACGATCGTGCCTTATTAGGAAGGCAACAGACGGGTCTGACATGGATTGGACGAACCACTGAA
TTGCCGCATTGCAGAGATATTGTATTTAAGTGCCTAGCTCGATACATAAACGGGTCTCTCTGGTTAGACC
AGATCTGAGCCTGGGAGCTCTCTGGCTAACTAGGGAACCCACTGCTTAAGCCTCAATAAAGCTTGCCTTG
AGTGCTTCAAGTAGTGTGTGCCCGTCTGTTGTGTGACTCTGGTAACTAGAGATCCCTCAGACCCTTTTAG
TCAGTGTGGAAAATCTCTAGCAGTGGCGCCCGAACAGGGACTTGAAAGCGAAAGGGAAACCAGAGGAGCT
CTCTCGACGCAGGACTCGGCTTGCTGAAGCGCGCACGGCAAGAGGCGAGGGGCGGCGACTGGTGAGTACG
CCAAAAATTTTGACTAGCGGAGGCTAGAAGGAGAGAGATGGGTGCGAGAGCGTCAGTATTAAGCGGGGGA
GAATTAGATCGCGATGGGAAAAAATTCGGTTAAGGCCAGGGGGAAAGAAAAAATATAAATTAAAACATAT
AGTATGGGCAAGCAGGGAGCTAGAACGATTCGCAGTTAATCCTGGCCTGTTAGAAACATCAGAAGGCTGT
AGACAAATACTGGGACAGCTACAACCATCCCTTCAGACAGGATCAGAAGAACTTAGATCATTATATAATA
CAGTAGCAACCCTCTATTGTGTGCATCAAAGGATAGAGATAAAAGACACCAAGGAAGCTTTAGACAAGAT
AGAGGAAGAGCAAAACAAAAGTAAGACCACCGCACAGCAAGCGGCCGCTGATCTTCAGACCTGGAGGAGG
AGATATGAGGGACAATTGGAGAAGTGAATTATATAAATATAAAGTAGTAAAAATTGAACCATTAGGAGTA
GCACCCACCAAGGCAAAGAGAAGAGTGGTGCAGAGAGAAAAAAGAGCAGTGGGAATAGGAGCTTTGTTCC
TTGGGTTCTTGGGAGCAGCAGGAAGCACTATGGGCGCAGCGTCAATGACGCTGACGGTACAGGCCAGACA
ATTATTGTCTGGTATAGTGCAGCAGCAGAACAATTTGCTGAGGGCTATTGAGGCGCAACAGCATCTGTTG
CAACTCACAGTCTGGGGCATCAAGCAGCTCCAGGCAAGAATCCTGGCTGTGGAAAGATACCTAAAGGATC
AACAGCTCCTGGGGATTTGGGGTTGCTCTGGAAAACTCATTTGCACCACTGCTGTGCCTTGGAATGCTAG
TTGGAGTAATAAATCTCTGGAACAGATTTGGAATCACACGACCTGGATGGAGTGGGACAGAGAAATTAAC
AATTACACAAGCTTAATACACTCCTTAATTGAAGAATCGCAAAACCAGCAAGAAAAGAATGAACAAGAAT
TATTGGAATTAGATAAATGGGCAAGTTTGTGGAATTGGTTTAACATAACAAATTGGCTGTGGTATATAAA
ATTATTCATAATGATAGTAGGAGGCTTGGTAGGTTTAAGAATAGTTTTTGCTGTACTTTCTATAGTGAAT
AGAGTTAGGCAGGGATATTCACCATTATCGTTTCAGACCCACCTCCCAACCCCGAGGGGACCCTTGCGCC
TTTTCCAAGGCAGCCCTGGGTTTGCGCAGGGACGCGGCTGCTCTGGGCGTGGTTCCGGGAAACGCAGCGG
CGCCGACCCTGGGTCTCGCACATTCTTCACGTCCGTTCGCAGCGTCACCCGGATCTTCGCCGCTACCCTT
GTGGGCCCCCCGGCGACGCTTCCTGCTCCGCCCCTAAGTCGGGAAGGTTCCTTGCGGTTCGCGGCGTGCC
GGACGTGACAAACGGAAGCCGCACGTCTCACTAGTACCCTCGCAGACGGACAGCGCCAGGGAGCAATGGC
AGCGCGCCGACCGCGATGGGCTGTGGCCAATAGCGGCTGCTCAGCAGGGCGCGCCGAGAGCAGCGGCCGG
GAAGGGGCGGTGCGGGAGGCGGGGTGTGGGGCGGTAGTGTGGGCCCTGTTCCTGCCCGCGCGGTGTTCCG
CATTCTGCAAGCCTCCGGAGCGCACGTCGGCAGTCGGCTCCCTCGTTGACCGAATCACCGACCTCTCTCC
CCAGGGGGTACCACCATGGCCAAGCCTTTGTCTCAAGAAGAATCCACCCTCATTGAAAGAGCAACGGCTA
CAATCAACAGCATCCCCATCTCTGAAGACTACAGCGTCGCCAGCGCAGCTCTCTCTAGCGACGGCCGCAT
CTTCACTGGTGTCAATGTATATCATTTTACTGGGGGACCTTGTGCAGAACTCGTGGTGCTGGGCACTGCT
GCTGCTGCGGCAGCTGGCAACCTGACTTGTATCGTCGCGATCGGAAATGAGAACAGGGGCATCTTGAGCC
CCTGCGGACGGTGCCGACAGGTGCTTCTCGATCTGCATCCTGGGATCAAAGCCATAGTGAAGGACAGTGA
TGGACAGCCGACGGCAGTTGGGATTCGTGAATTGCTGCCCTCTGGTTATGTGTGGGAGGGCCTGCAGCTG
CAGTAGTAAGAATTCTAGATCTTGAGACAAATGGCAGTATTCATCCACAATTTTAAAAGAAAAGGGGGGA
TTGGGGGGTACAGTGCAGGGGAAAGAATAGTAGACATAATAGCAACAGACATACAAACTAAAGAATTACA
AAAACAAATTACAAAAATTCAAAATTTTCGGGTTTATTACAGGGACAGCAGAGATCCACTTTGGCGCCGG
CTCGAGGGG
Features (pLannotate 1.2.2; 34 found; start..end, strand, type, name):
     66..369     +  enhancer       CMV enhancer: human cytomegalovirus immediate early enhancer
    370..573     +  promoter       CMV promoter: human cytomegalovirus (CMV) immediate early promoter
    597..614     +  protein_bind   attB1 (fragment): mutant version of attB; core recombination site for the Gateway® BP reaction BP Clonase™
    623..649     +  CDS            3xHA (fragment): three tandem HA epitope tags
    650..1192    +  CDS            VHL (fragment): VHL_HUMAN - Experimental evidence at protein level: Swiss-Prot protein existence level 1. Involved in the ubiquitination and subsequent proteasomal degradation via the von Hippel-Lindau ubiquitination complex. Seems to act as a target recruitment subunit in the E3 ubiquitin ligase complex and recruits hydroxylated hypoxia-inducible factor (HIF) under normoxic conditions. Involved in transcriptional repression through interaction with HIF1A, HIF1AN and histone deacetylases. Ubiquitinates, in an oxygen-responsive manner, ADRB2. From Homo sapiens (Human).
   1195..1218    -  protein_bind   attB2: mutant version of attB; recombination site for the Gateway® BP reaction BP Clonase™
   1220..1261    +  CDS            V5 tag: epitope tag from simian virus 5
   1412..1874    +  misc_feature   IRES: internal ribosome entry site (IRES) of the encephalomyocarditis virus (EMCV)
   1888..2607    +  CDS            EGFP: the original enhanced GFP (Yang et al., 1996) mammalian codon-optimized
   2630..3218    +  misc_feature   WPRE: woodchuck hepatitis virus posttranscriptional regulatory element
   3269..3288    +  misc_feature   cPPT/CTS (fragment): central polypurine tract and central termination sequence of HIV-1
   3290..3523    +  LTR            3' LTR (ΔU3): self-inactivating 3' long terminal repeat (LTR) from HIV-1
   3601..3722    +  polyA_signal   SV40 poly(A) signal: SV40 polyadenylation signal
   3762..3897    +  rep_origin     SV40 ori: SV40 origin of replication
   3918..3936    -  promoter       T7 promoter: promoter for bacteriophage T7 RNA polymerase
   3944..4099    +  CDS            lacZα (fragment): LacZα fragment of β-galactosidase; lacZ fragment
   4104..4532    +  rep_origin     f1 ori (sequence partly withheld): f1 bacteriophage origin of replication; arrow indicates direction of (+) strand synthesis
   4585..4689    +  promoter       AmpR promoter: bla
   4690..5550    +  CDS            AmpR: β-lactamase; bla; confers resistance to ampicillin, carbenicillin, and related antibiotics
   5721..6309    +  rep_origin     ori: high-copy-number ColE1/pMB1/pBR322/pUC origin of replication
   6492..6584    +  CDS            lacI (fragment): lac repressor; lacI; The lac repressor binds to the lac operator to inhibit transcription in E. coli. This inhibition can be relieved by adding lactose or isopropyl-β-D-thiogalactopyranoside (IPTG).
   6597..6618    +  protein_bind   CAP binding site: CAP binding activates transcription in the presence of cAMP. E. coli catabolite activator protein
   6633..6663    +  promoter       lac promoter: promoter for the E. coli lac operon
   6671..6687    +  protein_bind   lac operator: The lac repressor binds to the lac operator to inhibit transcription in E. coli. This inhibition can be relieved by adding lactose or isopropyl-β-D-thiogalactopyranoside (IPTG). lac repressor encoded by lacI
   6732..6750    +  promoter       T3 promoter: promoter for bacteriophage T3 RNA polymerase
   6778..7004    +  promoter       RSV promoter: Rous sarcoma virus enhancer/promoter
   7005..7185    +  LTR            5' LTR (truncated): truncated 5' long terminal repeat (LTR) from HIV-1
   7232..7357    +  misc_feature   HIV-1 Ψ: packaging signal of human immunodeficiency virus type 1
   7341..7704    +  CDS            HIV-1 gag (fragment): gag protein from human immunodeficiency virus 1; gag
   7850..8083    +  misc_feature   RRE: The Rev response element (RRE) of HIV-1 allows for Rev-dependent mRNA export from the nucleus to the cytoplasm.
   8460..8486    +  CDS            Rev (fragment): human immunodeficiency virus 1 (HIV-1) Rev protein; rev; enhances nuclear export of unspliced and incompletely spliced viral mRNAs
   8487..8987    +  promoter       hPGK promoter: human phosphoglycerate kinase 1 promoter
   8999..9394    +  CDS            BSD: blasticidin S deaminase; Aspergillus terreus BSD; confers resistance to blasticidin
   9454..9571    +  misc_feature   cPPT/CTS: central polypurine tract and central termination sequence of HIV-1
