[The description below was written by a language model from this plasmid's Addgene catalogue record and pLannotate feature annotations shown in this document.]
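Description:
pLX304-VHLdeltaB-IRES-GFP is a third-generation, self-inactivating HIV-1 lentiviral vector for expressing a mutant form of the human von Hippel-Lindau tumor suppressor (VHL) in mammalian cells together with a fluorescent reporter. It is built on pLX304-gate-IRES-GFP, a Gateway-compatible pLX304 derivative modified to carry GFP. In bacteria it is maintained through a high-copy ColE1/pUC-type origin with ampicillin selection (AmpR); an f1 origin and remnants of lac and phage-promoter sequences come from the backbone. The viral genome is transcribed from an RSV promoter fused to a truncated 5' LTR and includes the Ψ packaging signal, a gag fragment, RRE, cPPT/CTS, WPRE and a ΔU3 3' LTR, so packaging functions must be supplied in trans and the integrated provirus lacks LTR promoter activity.

Within the provirus, an hPGK promoter drives blasticidin S deaminase for selection of transduced cells. Downstream, the CMV enhancer/promoter drives the payload, which sits between attB1 and attB2 sites left by Gateway recombination. The VHL coding sequence carries a deletion of amino acids 91 to 121 and is preceded by a sequence annotated as a fragment of the 3xHA tag, suggesting an N-terminal HA epitope. A V5 tag lies just after attB2, but the record does not show whether it is read in frame with VHL. An EMCV IRES then allows EGFP translation from the same transcript, marking expressing cells. The stated purpose is mutant VHL expression with GFP. The associated publication concerns synthetic lethality between CDK4/6 inhibition and VHL loss, though the record does not describe this mutant's specific experimental role.
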