Addgene plasmid #187642: pLX304-VHLdeltaB-IRES-GFP
Purpose: Mutant VHL Expression vector with GFP
Depositing lab: William Kaelin. Depositing organization: Dana-Farber Cancer Institute. Publication: HIF-independent synthetic lethality between CDK4/6 inhibition and VHL loss across species. Nicholson HE, Tariq Z, Housden BE, Jennings RB, Stransky LA, Perrimon N, Signoretti S, Kaelin WG Jr. Sci Signal. 2019 Oct 1;12(601). pii: 12/601/eaay0482. doi: 10.1126/scisignal.aay0482. PubMed 31575731.
Backbone
  Vector backbone: pLX304-gate-IRES-GFP
  Backbone manufacturer: Gift from V. Koduri
  Modifications to backbone: Modified to express GFP
  Vector type: Mammalian Expression, Lentiviral
  Selectable markers: Blasticidin
Growth in bacteria
  Bacterial resistance: Ampicillin, 100 μg/mL
  Growth temperature: 30°C
  Growth strain: NEB Stable
  Copy number: High Copy
Gene/Insert
  Gene/Insert name: VHL (alt name: Von-Hippel Lindau Disease Tumor Suppressor, E3 Ubiquitin Protein Ligase)
  Species: H. sapiens (human)
  Mutation: deletion of amino acids 91 to 121
  Entrez Gene: VHL (a.k.a. HRCA1, RCA1, VHL1, pVHL)
Terms and licenses: Academic/Nonprofit Terms; Industry Terms: Not Available to Industry
How to cite: pLX304-VHLdeltaB-IRES-GFP was a gift from William Kaelin (Addgene plasmid # 187642 ; http://n2t.net/addgene:187642 ; RRID:Addgene_187642)
